>Addgene plasmid #176140 | pLV-Hygro-EF1a-XRCC1-EGFP-T2A-Myc-POLB(K35A/K68A/K72/PAMmut) | addgene full sequence | sequence record 353035 | Addgene NGS Result
AATGTAGTCTTATGCAATACTCTTGTAGTCTTGCAACATGGTAACGATGAGTTAGCAACATGCCTTACAA
GGAGAGAAAAAGCACCGTGCATGCCGATTGGTGGAAGTAAGGTGGTACGATCGTGCCTTATTAGGAAGGC
AACAGACGGGTCTGACATGGATTGGACGAACCACTGAATTGCCGCATTGCAGAGATATTGTATTTAAGTG
CCTAGCTCGATACATAAACGGGTCTCTCTGGTTAGACCAGATCTGAGCCTGGGAGCTCTCTGGCTAACTA
GGGAACCCACTGCTTAAGCCTCAATAAAGCTTGCCTTGAGTGCTTCAAGTAGTGTGTGCCCGTCTGTTGT
GTGACTCTGGTAACTAGAGATCCCTCAGACCCTTTTAGTCAGTGTGGAAAATCTCTAGCAGTGGCGCCCG
AACAGGGACTTGAAAGCGAAAGGGAAACCAGAGGAGCTCTCTCGACGCAGGACTCGGCTTGCTGAAGCGC
GCACGGCAAGAGGCGAGGGGCGGCGACTGGTGAGTACGCCAAAAATTTTGACTAGCGGAGGCTAGAAGGA
GAGAGATGGGTGCGAGAGCGTCAGTATTAAGCGGGGGAGAATTAGATCGCGATGGGAAAAAATTCGGTTA
AGGCCAGGGGGAAAGAAAAAATATAAATTAAAACATATAGTATGGGCAAGCAGGGAGCTAGAACGATTCG
CAGTTAATCCTGGCCTGTTAGAAACATCAGAAGGCTGTAGACAAATACTGGGACAGCTACAACCATCCCT
TCAGACAGGATCAGAAGAACTTAGATCATTATATAATACAGTAGCAACCCTCTATTGTGTGCATCAAAGG
ATAGAGATAAAAGACACCAAGGAAGCTTTAGACAAGATAGAGGAAGAGCAAAACAAAAGTAAGACCACCG
CACAGCAAGCGGCCGCTGATCTTCAGACCTGGAGGAGGAGATATGAGGGACAATTGGAGAAGTGAATTAT
ATAAATATAAAGTAGTAAAAATTGAACCATTAGGAGTAGCACCCACCAAGGCAAAGAGAAGAGTGGTGCA
GAGAGAAAAAAGAGCAGTGGGAATAGGAGCTTTGTTCCTTGGGTTCTTGGGAGCAGCAGGAAGCACTATG
GGCGCAGCGTCAATGACGCTGACGGTACAGGCCAGACAATTATTGTCTGGTATAGTGCAGCAGCAGAACA
ATTTGCTGAGGGCTATTGAGGCGCAACAGCATCTGTTGCAACTCACAGTCTGGGGCATCAAGCAGCTCCA
GGCAAGAATCCTGGCTGTGGAAAGATACCTAAAGGATCAACAGCTCCTGGGGATTTGGGGTTGCTCTGGA
AAACTCATTTGCACCACTGCTGTGCCTTGGAATGCTAGTTGGAGTAATAAATCTCTGGAACAGATTTGGA
ATCACACGACCTGGATGGAGTGGGACAGAGAAATTAACAATTACACAAGCTTAATACACTCCTTAATTGA
AGAATCGCAAAACCAGCAAGAAAAGAATGAACAAGAATTATTGGAATTAGATAAATGGGCAAGTTTGTGG
AATTGGTTTAACATAACAAATTGGCTGTGGTATATAAAATTATTCATAATGATAGTAGGAGGCTTGGTAG
GTTTAAGAATAGTTTTTGCTGTACTTTCTATAGTGAATAGAGTTAGGCAGGGATATTCACCATTATCGTT
TCAGACCCACCTCCCAACCCCGAGGGGACCCGACAGGCCCGAAGGAATAGAAGAAGAAGGTGGAGAGAGA
GACAGAGACAGATCCATTCGATTAGTGAACGGATCTCGACGGTATCGCTAGCTTTTAAAAGAAAAGGGGG
GATTGGGGGGTACAGTGCAGGGGAAAGAATAGTAGACATAATAGCAACAGACATACAAACTAAAGAATTA
CAAAAACAAATTACAAAAATTCAAAATTTTACTAGTGATTATCGGATCAACTTTGTATAGAAAAGTTGGG
CTCCGGTGCCCGTCAGTGGGCAGAGCGCACATCGCCCACAGTCCCCGAGAAGTTGGGGGGAGGGGTCGGC
AATTGAACCGGTGCCTAGAGAAGGTGGCGCGGGGTAAACTGGGAAAGTGATGTCGTGTACTGGCTCCGCC
TTTTTCCCGAGGGTGGGGGAGAACCGTATATAAGTGCAGTAGTCGCCGTGAACGTTCTTTTTCGCAACGG
GTTTGCCGCCAGAACACAGGTAAGTGCCGTGTGTGGTTCCCGCGGGCCTGGCCTCTTTACGGGTTATGGC
CCTTGCGTGCCTTGAATTACTTCCACCTGGCTGCAGTACGTGATTCTTGATCCCGAGCTTCGGGTTGGAA
GTGGGTGGGAGAGTTCGAGGCCTTGCGCTTAAGGAGCCCCTTCGCCTCGTGCTTGAGTTGAGGCCTGGCC
TGGGCGCTGGGGCCGCCGCGTGCGAATCTGGTGGCACCTTCGCGCCTGTCTCGCTGCTTTCGATAAGTCT
CTAGCCATTTAAAATTTTTGATGACCTGCTGCGACGCTTTTTTTCTGGCAAGATAGTCTTGTAAATGCGG
GCCAAGATCTGCACACTGGTATTTCGGTTTTTGGGGCCGCGGGCGGCGACGGGGCCCGTGCGTCCCAGCG
CACATGTTCGGCGAGGCGGGGCCTGCGAGCGCGGCCACCGAGAATCGGACGGGGGTAGTCTCAAGCTGGC
CGGCCTGCTCTGGTGCCTGGTCTCGCGCCGCCGTGTATCGCCCCGCCCTGGGCGGCAAGGCTGGCCCGGT
CGGCACCAGTTGCGTGAGCGGAAAGATGGCCGCTTCCCGGCCCTGCTGCAGGGAGCTCAAAATGGAGGAC
GCGGCGCTCGGGAGAGCGGGCGGGTGAGTCACCCACACAAAGGAAAAGGGCCTTTCCGTCCTCAGCCGTC
GCTTCATGTGACTCCACGGAGTACCGGGCGCCGTCCAGGCACCTCGATTAGTTCTCGAGCTTTTGGAGTA
CGTCGTCTTTAGGTTGGGGGGAGGGGTTTTATGCGATGGAGTTTCCCCACACTGAGTGGGTGGAGACTGA
AGTTAGGCCAGCTTGGCACTTGATGTAATTCTCCTTGGAATTTGCCCTTTTTGAGTTTGGATCTTGGTTC
ATTCTCAAGCCTCAGACAGTGGTTCAAAGTTTTTTTCTTCCATTTCAGGTGTCGTGACAAGTTTGTACAA
AAAAGCAGGCTGCCACCATGCCGGAGATCCGCCTCCGCCATGTCGTGTCCTGCAGCAGCCAGGACTCGAC
TCACTGTGCAGAAAATCTTCTCAAGGCAGACACTTACCGAAAATGGCGGGCAGCCAAGGCAGGCGAGAAG
ACCATCTCTGTGGTCCTACAGTTGGAGAAGGAGGAGCAGATACACAGTGTGGACATTGGGAATGATGGCT
CAGCTTTCGTGGAGGTGCTGGTGGGCAGTTCAGCTGGAGGCGCTGGGGAGCAAGACTATGAGGTCCTTCT
GGTCACCTCATCTTTCATGTCCCCTTCCGAGAGCCGCAGTGGCTCAAACCCCAACCGCGTTCGCATGTTT
GGGCCTGACAAGCTGGTCCGGGCAGCCGCCGAGAAGCGCTGGGACCGGGTCAAAATTGTTTGCAGCCAGC
CCTACAGCAAGGACTCCCCCTTTGGCTTGAGTTTTGTACGGTTTCATAGCCCCCCAGACAAAGATGAGGC
AGAGGCCCCGTCCCAGAAGGTGACAGTGACCAAGCTTGGCCAGTTCCGTGTGAAGGAGGAGGATGAGAGC
GCCAACTCTCTGAGGCCGGGGGCTCTCTTCTTCAGCCGGATCAACAAGACATCCCCAGTCACAGCCAGCG
ACCCAGCAGGACCTAGCTATGCAGCTGCTACCCTCCAGGCTTCTAGTGCTGCCTCCTCAGCCTCTCCAGT
CTCCAGGGCCATAGGCAGCACCTCCAAGCCCCAGGAGTCTCCCAAAGGGAAGAGGAAGTTGGATTTGAAC
CAAGAAGAAAAGAAGACCCCCAGCAAACCACCAGCCCAGCTGTCGCCATCTGTTCCCAAGAGACCTAAAT
TGCCAGCTCCAACTCGTACCCCAGCCACAGCCCCAGTCCCTGCCCGAGCACAGGGGGCAGTGACAGGCAA
ACCCCGAGGAGAAGGCACCGAGCCCAGACGACCCCGAGCTGGCCCAGAGGAGCTGGGGAAGATCCTTCAG
GGTGTGGTAGTGGTGCTGAGTGGCTTCCAGAACCCCTTCCGCTCCGAGCTGCGAGATAAGGCCCTAGAGC
TTGGGGCCAAGTATCGGCCAGACTGGACCCGGGACAGCACGCACCTCATCTGTGCCTTTGCCAACACCCC
CAAGTACAGCCAGGTCCTAGGCCTGGGAGGCCGCATCGTGCGTAAGGAGTGGGTGCTGGACTGTCACCGC
ATGCGTCGGCGGCTGCCCTCCCAGAGGTACCTCATGGCAGGGCCAGGTTCCAGCAGTGAGGAGGATGAGG
CCTCTCACAGCGGTGGCAGCGGAGATGAAGCCCCCAAGCTTCCTCAGAAGCAACCCCAGACCAAAACCAA
GCCCACTCAGGCAGCTGGACCCAGCTCACCCCAGAAGCCCCCAACCCCTGAAGAGACCAAAGCAGCCTCA
CCAGTGCTCCAGGAAGATATAGACATTGAGGGGGTACAGTCAGAAGGACAGGACAATGGGGCGGAAGATT
CTGGGGACACAGAGGATGAGCTGAGGAGGGTGGCAGAGCAGAAGGAACACAGACTGCCCCCTGGCCAGGA
GGAGAATGGGGAAGACCCGTATGCAGGCTCCACGGATGAGAACACGGACAGTGAGGAACACCAGGAGCCT
CCTGATCTGCCAGTCCCTGAGCTCCCAGATTTCTTCCAGGGCAAGCACTTCTTTCTTTACGGGGAGTTCC
CTGGGGACGAGCGGCGGAAACTCATCCGATACGTCACAGCCTTCAATGGGGAGCTCGAGGACTATATGAG
TGACCGGGTTCAGTTTGTGATCACAGCACAGGAATGGGATCCCAGCTTTGAGGAGGCCCTGATGGACAAC
CCCTCCCTGGCATTCGTTCGTCCCCGATGGATCTACAGTTGCAATGAGAAGCAGAAGTTACTTCCTCACC
AGCTCTATGGGGTGGTGCCGCAAGCCATGGTGAGCAAGGGCGAGGAGCTGTTCACCGGGGTGGTGCCCAT
CCTGGTCGAGCTGGACGGCGACGTAAACGGCCACAAGTTCAGCGTGTCCGGCGAGGGCGAGGGCGATGCC
ACCTACGGCAAGCTGACCCTGAAGTTCATCTGCACCACCGGCAAGCTGCCCGTGCCCTGGCCCACCCTCG
TGACCACCCTGACCTACGGCGTGCAGTGCTTCAGCCGCTACCCCGACCACATGAAGCAGCACGACTTCTT
CAAGTCCGCCATGCCCGAAGGCTACGTCCAGGAGCGCACCATCTTCTTCAAGGACGACGGCAACTACAAG
ACCCGCGCCGAGGTGAAGTTCGAGGGCGACACCCTGGTGAACCGCATCGAGCTGAAGGGCATCGACTTCA
AGGAGGACGGCAACATCCTGGGGCACAAGCTGGAGTACAACTACAACAGCCACAACGTCTATATCATGGC
CGACAAGCAGAAGAACGGCATCAAGGTGAACTTCAAGATCCGCCACAACATCGAGGACGGCAGCGTGCAG
CTCGCCGACCACTACCAGCAGAACACCCCCATCGGCGACGGCCCCGTGCTGCTGCCCGACAACCACTACC
TGAGCACCCAGTCCGCCCTGAGCAAAGACCCCAACGAGAAGCGCGATCACATGGTCCTGCTGGAGTTCGT
GACCGCCGCCGGGATCACTCTCGGCATGGACGAGCTGTACAAGGGAAGCGGAGAGGGCAGGGGAAGTCTT
CTAACATGCGGGGACGTGGAGGAAAATCCCGGCCCCATGGAACAAAAACTCATCTCAGAAGAGGATCTGA
TGAGCAAACGGAAGGCGCCGCAAGAGACTCTCAACGGGGGAATCACCGACATGCTCACAGAACTCGCAAA
CTTTGAGAAGAACGTGAGCCAAGCTATCCACGCGTACAATGCTTACAGAAAAGCAGCATCTGTTATAGCA
AAATACCCACACAAAATAAAGAGTGGAGCTGAAGCTAAGAAATTGCCTGGAGTAGGAACAGCGATTGCTG
AAGCGATTGATGAGTTTTTAGCAACTGGAAAATTACGTAAACTGGAAAAGATTCGGCAGGATGATACGAG
TTCATCCATCAATTTCCTGACTCGAGTTAGTGGCATTGGTCCATCTGCTGCAAGGAAGTTTGTAGATGAA
GGAATTAAAACACTAGAAGATCTCAGAAAAAATGAAGATAAATTGAACCATCATCAGCGAATTGGGCTGA
AATATTTTGGGGACTTTGAAAAAAGAATTCCTCGTGAAGAGATGTTACAAATGCAAGATATTGTACTAAA
TGAAGTTAAAAAAGTGGATTCTGAATACATTGCTACAGTCTGTGGCAGTTTCAGAAGAGGTGCAGAGTCC
AGTGGTGACATGGATGTTCTCCTGACCCATCCCAGCTTCACTTCAGAATCAACCAAACAGCCAAAACTGT
TACATCAGGTTGTGGAGCAGTTACAAAAGGTTCATTTTATCACAGATACCCTGTCAAAGGGTGAGACAAA
GTTCATGGGTGTTTGCCAGCTTCCCAGTAAAAATGATGAAAAAGAATATCCACACAGAAGAATTGATATC
AGGTTGATACCCAAAGATCAGTATTACTGTGGTGTTCTCTATTTCACTGGGAGTGATATTTTCAATAAGA
ATATGAGGGCTCATGCCCTAGAAAAGGGTTTCACAATCAATGAGTACACCATCCGTCCCTTGGGAGTCAC
TGGAGTTGCAGGAGAACCCCTGCCAGTGGATAGTGAAAAAGACATCTTTGATTACATCCAGTGGAAATAC
CGGGAACCCAAGGACCGGAGCGAATGAACCCAGCTTTCTTGTACAAAGTGGTGATAATCGAATTCCGATA
ATCAACCTCTGGATTACAAAATTTGTGAAAGATTGACTGGTATTCTTAACTATGTTGCTCCTTTTACGCT
ATGTGGATACGCTGCTTTAATGCCTTTGTATCATGCTATTGCTTCCCGTATGGCTTTCATTTTCTCCTCC
TTGTATAAATCCTGGTTGCTGTCTCTTTATGAGGAGTTGTGGCCCGTTGTCAGGCAACGTGGCGTGGTGT
GCACTGTGTTTGCTGACGCAACCCCCACTGGTTGGGGCATTGCCACCACCTGTCAGCTCCTTTCCGGGAC
TTTCGCTTTCCCCCTCCCTATTGCCACGGCGGAACTCATCGCCGCCTGCCTTGCCCGCTGCTGGACAGGG
GCTCGGCTGTTGGGCACTGACAATTCCGTGGTGTTGTCGGGGAAGCTGACGTCCTTTCCATGGCTGCTCG
CCTGTGTTGCCACCTGGATTCTGCGCGGGACGTCCTTCTGCTACGTCCCTTCGGCCCTCAATCCAGCGGA
CCTTCCTTCCCGCGGCCTGCTGCCGGCTCTGCGGCCTCTTCCGCGTCTTCGCCTTCGCCCTCAGACGAGT
CGGATCTCCCTTTGGGCCGCCTCCCCGCATCGGGAATTCCCGCGGTTCGAATTCTACCGGGTAGGGGAGG
CGCTTTTCCCAAGGCAGTCTGGAGCATGCGCTTTAGCAGCCCCGCTGGGCACTTGGCGCTACACAAGTGG
CCTCTGGCCTCGCACACATTCCACATCCACCGGTAGGCGCCAACCGGCTCCGTTCTTTGGTGGCCCCTTC
GCGCCACCTTCTACTCCTCCCCTAGTCAGGAAGTTCCCCCCCGCCCCGCAGCTCGCGTCGTGCAGGACGT
GACAAATGGAAGTAGCACGTCTCACTAGTCTCGTGCAGATGGACAGCACCGCTGAGCAATGGAAGCGGGT
AGGCCTTTGGGGCAGCGGCCAATAGCAGCTTTGCTCCTTCGCTTTCTGGGCTCAGAGGCTGGGAAGGGGT
GGGTCCGGGGGCGGGCTCAGGGGCGGGCTCAGGGGCGGGGCGGGCGCCCGAAGGTCCTCCGGAGGCCCGG
CATTCTGCACGCTTCAAAAGCGCACGTCTGCCGCGCTGTTCTCCTCTTCCTCATCTCCGGGCCTTTCGAC
CTCACGTGGCCACCATGAAAAAGCCTGAACTCACCGCGACGTCTGTCGAGAAGTTTCTGATCGAAAAGTT
CGACAGCGTCTCCGACCTGATGCAGCTCTCGGAGGGCGAAGAATCTCGTGCTTTCAGCTTCGATGTAGGA
GGGCGTGGATATGTCCTGCGGGTAAATAGCTGCGCCGATGGTTTCTACAAAGATCGTTATGTTTATCGGC
ACTTTGCATCGGCCGCGCTCCCGATTCCGGAAGTGCTTGACATTGGGGAATTTAGCGAGAGCCTGACCTA
TTGCATCTCCCGCCGTGCACAGGGTGTCACGTTGCAAGACCTGCCTGAAACCGAACTGCCCGCTGTTCTG
CAGCCGGTCGCGGAGGCCATGGATGCGATCGCTGCGGCCGATCTTAGCCAGACGAGCGGGTTCGGCCCAT
TCGGACCGCAAGGAATCGGTCAATACACTACATGGCGTGATTTCATATGCGCGATTGCTGATCCCCATGT
GTATCACTGGCAAACTGTGATGGACGACACCGTCAGTGCGTCCGTCGCGCAGGCTCTCGATGAGCTGATG
CTTTGGGCCGAGGACTGCCCCGAAGTCCGGCACCTCGTGCACGCGGATTTCGGCTCCAACAATGTCCTGA
CGGACAATGGCCGCATAACAGCGGTCATTGACTGGAGCGAGGCGATGTTCGGGGATTCCCAATACGAGGT
CGCCAACATCTTCTTCTGGAGGCCGTGGTTGGCTTGTATGGAGCAGCAGACGCGCTACTTCGAGCGGAGG
CATCCGGAGCTTGCAGGATCGCCGCGGCTCCGGGCGTATATGCTCCGCATTGGTCTTGACCAACTCTATC
AGAGCTTGGTTGACGGCAATTTCGATGATGCAGCTTGGGCGCAGGGTCGATGCGACGCAATCGTCCGATC
CGGAGCCGGGACTGTCGGGCGTACACAAATCGCCCGCAGAAGCGCGGCCGTCTGGACCGATGGCTGTGTA
GAAGTACTCGCCGATAGTGGAAACCGACGCCCCAGCACTCGTCCGAGGGCAAAGGAATAGGGTACCTTTA
AGACCAATGACTTACAAGGCAGCTGTAGATCTTAGCCACTTTTTAAAAGAAAAGGGGGGACTGGAAGGGC
TAATTCACTCCCAACGAAGACAAGATCTGCTTTTTGCTTGTACTGGGTCTCTCTGGTTAGACCAGATCTG
AGCCTGGGAGCTCTCTGGCTAACTAGGGAACCCACTGCTTAAGCCTCAATAAAGCTTGCCTTGAGTGCTT
CAAGTAGTGTGTGCCCGTCTGTTGTGTGACTCTGGTAACTAGAGATCCCTCAGACCCTTTTAGTCAGTGT
GGAAAATCTCTAGCAGTAGTAGTTCATGTCATCTTATTATTCAGTATTTATAACTTGCAAAGAAATGAAT
ATCAGAGAGTGAGAGGAACTTGTTTATTGCAGCTTATAATGGTTACAAATAAAGCAATAGCATCACAAAT
TTCACAAATAAAGCATTTTTTTCACTGCATTCTAGTTGTGGTTTGTCCAAACTCATCAATGTATCTTATC
ATGTCTGGCTCTAGCTATCCCGCCCCTAACTCCGCCCATCCCGCCCCTAACTCCGCCCAGTTCCGCCCAT
TCTCCGCCCCATGGCTGACTAATTTTTTTTATTTATGCAGAGGCCGAGGCCGCCTCGGCCTCTGAGCTAT
TCCAGAAGTAGTGAGGAGGCTTTTTTGGAGGCCTAGGGACGTACCCAATTCGCCCTATAGTGAGTCGTAT
TACGCGCGCTCACTGGCCGTCGTTTTACAACGTCGTGACTGGGAAAACCCTGGCGTTACCCAACTTAATC
GCCTTGCAGCACATCCCCCTTTCGCCAGCTGGCGTAATAGCGAAGAGGCCCGCACCGATCGCCCTTCCCA
ACAGTTGCGCAGCCTGAATGGCGAATGGG
[124 nt withheld, positions 9970-10093]
C
[91 nt withheld, positions 10095-10185]
A
[49 nt withheld, positions 10187-10235]
CCTTTGACGTTGGAGTCCACGTTCTTT
[37 nt withheld, positions 10263-10299]
ACCCTATCTCGGTCTATTCTTTTGATTTATAAGGGATTTTGCCGATTTCGGCCTATTGGTTAAAAAATGA
GCTGATTTAACAAAAATTTAACGCGAATTTTAACAAAATATTAACGCTTACAATTTAGGTGGCACTTTTC
GGGGAAATGTGCGCGGAACCCCTATTTGTTTATTTTTCTAAATACATTCAAATATGTATCCGCTCATGAG
ACAATAACCCTGATAAATGCTTCAATAATATTGAAAAAGGAAGAGTATGAGTATTCAACATTTCCGTGTC
GCCCTTATTCCCTTTTTTGCGGCATTTTGCCTTCCTGTTTTTGCTCACCCAGAAACGCTGGTGAAAGTAA
AAGATGCTGAAGATCAGTTGGGTGCACGAGTGGGTTACATCGAACTGGATCTCAACAGCGGTAAGATCCT
TGAGAGTTTTCGCCCCGAAGAACGTTTTCCAATGATGAGCACTTTTAAAGTTCTGCTATGTGGCGCGGTA
TTATCCCGTATTGACGCCGGGCAAGAGCAACTCGGTCGCCGCATACACTATTCTCAGAATGACTTGGTTG
AGTACTCACCAGTCACAGAAAAGCATCTTACGGATGGCATGACAGTAAGAGAATTATGCAGTGCTGCCAT
AACCATGAGTGATAACACTGCGGCCAACTTACTTCTGACAACGATCGGAGGACCGAAGGAGCTAACCGCT
TTTTTGCACAACATGGGGGATCATGTAACTCGCCTTGATCGTTGGGAACCGGAGCTGAATGAAGCCATAC
CAAACGACGAGCGTGACACCACGATGCCTGTAGCAATGGCAACAACGTTGCGCAAACTATTAACTGGCGA
ACTACTTACTCTAGCTTCCCGGCAACAATTAATAGACTGGATGGAGGCGGATAAAGTTGCAGGACCACTT
CTGCGCTCGGCCCTTCCGGCTGGCTGGTTTATTGCTGATAAATCTGGAGCCGGTGAGCGTGGGTCTCGCG
GTATCATTGCAGCACTGGGGCCAGATGGTAAGCCCTCCCGTATCGTAGTTATCTACACGACGGGGAGTCA
GGCAACTATGGATGAACGAAATAGACAGATCGCTGAGATAGGTGCCTCACTGATTAAGCATTGGTAACTG
TCAGACCAAGTTTACTCATATATACTTTAGATTGATTTAAAACTTCATTTTTAATTTAAAAGGATCTAGG
TGAAGATCCTTTTTGATAATCTCATGACCAAAATCCCTTAACGTGAGTTTTCGTTCCACTGAGCGTCAGA
CCCCGTAGAAAAGATCAAAGGATCTTCTTGAGATCCTTTTTTTCTGCGCGTAATCTGCTGCTTGCAAACA
AAAAAACCACCGCTACCAGCGGTGGTTTGTTTGCCGGATCAAGAGCTACCAACTCTTTTTCCGAAGGTAA
CTGGCTTCAGCAGAGCGCAGATACCAAATACTGTTCTTCTAGTGTAGCCGTAGTTAGGCCACCACTTCAA
GAACTCTGTAGCACCGCCTACATACCTCGCTCTGCTAATCCTGTTACCAGTGGCTGCTGCCAGTGGCGAT
AAGTCGTGTCTTACCGGGTTGGACTCAAGACGATAGTTACCGGATAAGGCGCAGCGGTCGGGCTGAACGG
GGGGTTCGTGCACACAGCCCAGCTTGGAGCGAACGACCTACACCGAACTGAGATACCTACAGCGTGAGCT
ATGAGAAAGCGCCACGCTTCCCGAAGAGAGAAAGGCGGACAGGTATCCGGTAAGCGGCAGGGTCGGAACA
GGAGAGCGCACGAGGGAGCTTCCAGGGGGAAACGCCTGGTATCTTTATAGTCCTGTCGGGTTTCGCCACC
TCTGACTTGAGCGTCGATTTTTGTGATGCTCGTCAGGGGGGCGGAGCCTATGGAAAAACGCCAGCAACGC
GGCCTTTTTACGGTTCCTGGCCTTTTGCTGGCCTTTTGCTCACATGTTCTTTCCTGCGTTATCCCCTGAT
TCTGTGGATAACCGTATTACCGCCTTTGAGTGAGCTGATACCGCTCGCCGCAGCCGAACGACCGAGCGCA
GCGAGTCAGTGAGCGAGGAAGCGGAAGAGCGCCCAATACGCAAACCGCCTCTCCCCGCGCGTTGGCCGAT
TCATTAATGCAGCTGGCACGACAGGTTTCCCGACTGGAAAGCGGGCAGTGAGCGCAACGCAATTAATGTG
AGTTAGCTCACTCATTAGGCACCCCAGGCTTTACACTTTATGCTTCCGGCTCGTATGTTGTGTGGAATTG
TGAGCGGATAACAATTTCACACAGGAAACAGCTATGACCATGATTACGCCAAGCGCGCAATTAACCCTCA
CTAAAGGGAACAAAAGCTGGAGCTGCAAGCTT
Features (pLannotate 1.2.2; 35 found; start..end, strand, type, name):
      3..229     +  promoter       RSV promoter: Rous sarcoma virus enhancer/promoter
    230..410     +  LTR            5' LTR (truncated): truncated 5' long terminal repeat (LTR) from HIV-1
    457..582     +  misc_feature   HIV-1 Ψ: packaging signal of human immunodeficiency virus type 1
    566..929     +  CDS            HIV-1 gag (fragment): gag protein from human immunodeficiency virus 1; gag
   1075..1308    +  misc_feature   RRE: The Rev response element (RRE) of HIV-1 allows for Rev-dependent mRNA export from the nucleus to the cytoplasm.
   1685..1785    +  CDS            Rev (fragment): human immunodeficiency virus 1 (HIV-1) Rev protein; rev; enhances nuclear export of unspliced and incompletely spliced viral mRNAs
   1803..1920    +  misc_feature   cPPT/CTS: central polypurine tract and central termination sequence of HIV-1
   1938..1958    +  protein_bind   attB4: mutant version of attB; core recombination site for the Gateway® BP reaction BP Clonase™
   1978..2189    +  promoter       EF-1α core promoter: core promoter for human elongation factor EF-1α
   2190..2299    +  intron         EF-1α intron A (fragment): intron upstream of the start codon of human EF-1α
   2925..3128    +  intron         EF-1α intron A: truncated intron upstream of the start codon of human EF-1α
   3137..3161    +  protein_bind   attB1: mutant version of attB; recombination site for the Gateway® BP reaction BP Clonase™
   3168..5066    +  CDS            XRCC1: XRCC1_HUMAN - Experimental evidence at protein level: Swiss-Prot protein existence level 1. Involved in DNA single-strand break repair by mediating the assembly of DNA break repair protein complexes. Probably during DNA repair, negatively regulates ADP-ribose levels by modulating ADP- ribosyltransferase PARP1 activity. From Homo sapiens (Human).
   5067..5783    +  CDS            EGFP: EGFP is a basic (constitutively fluorescent) green fluorescent protein published in 1996, derived from Aequorea victoria. It is reported to be a rapidly-maturing weak dimer with moderate acid sensitivity.
   5793..5846    +  CDS            T2A: 2A peptide from Thosea asigna virus capsid protein Eukaryotic ribosomes fail to insert a peptide bond between the Gly and Pro residues, yielding separate polypeptides.
   5880..6884    +  CDS            POLB: DPOLB_HUMAN - Experimental evidence at protein level: Swiss-Prot protein existence level 1. Repair polymerase that plays a key role in base-excision repair. Has 5'-deoxyribose-5-phosphate lyase (dRP lyase) activity that removes the 5' sugar phosphate and also acts as a DNA polymerase that adds one nucleotide to the 3' end of the arising single-nucleotide gap. Conducts 'gap-filling' DNA synthesis in a stepwise distributive fashion rather than in a processive fashion as for other DNA polymerases. From Homo sapiens (Human).
   6888..6912    -  protein_bind   attB2: mutant version of attB; recombination site for the Gateway® BP reaction BP Clonase™
   6930..7518    +  misc_feature   WPRE: woodchuck hepatitis virus posttranscriptional regulatory element
   7549..8048    +  promoter       PGK promoter: mouse phosphoglycerate kinase 1 promoter
   8065..9087    +  CDS            hph: KHYB_ECOLX - Experimental evidence at protein level: Swiss-Prot protein existence level 1. The aminoglycoside phosphotransferases achieve inactivation of their antibiotic substrates by phosphorylation. Only phosphorylates hygromycin and closely related compounds such as demethyl analogs and destomycin. From Escherichia coli.
   9083..9160    +  CDS            nef (fragment): NEF_HV1Z2 - Experimental evidence at protein level: Swiss-Prot protein existence level 1. Extracellular Nef protein targets CD4(+) T-lymphocytes for apoptosis by interacting with CXCR4 surface receptors. From Human immunodeficiency virus type 1 group M subtype D (isolate Z2/CDC-Z34) (HIV-1).
   9162..9395    +  LTR            3' LTR (ΔU3): self-inactivating 3' long terminal repeat (LTR) from HIV-1
   9467..9588    +  polyA_signal   SV40 poly(A) signal: SV40 polyadenylation signal
   9628..9763    +  rep_origin     SV40 ori: SV40 origin of replication
   9784..9802    -  promoter       T7 promoter: promoter for bacteriophage T7 RNA polymerase
   9810..9965    +  CDS            lacZα (fragment): LacZα fragment of β-galactosidase; lacZ fragment
   9970..10398   +  rep_origin     f1 ori (sequence partly withheld): f1 bacteriophage origin of replication; arrow indicates direction of (+) strand synthesis
  10451..10555   +  promoter       AmpR promoter: bla
  10556..11416   +  CDS            AmpR: β-lactamase; bla; confers resistance to ampicillin, carbenicillin, and related antibiotics
  11587..12175   +  rep_origin     ori: high-copy-number ColE1/pMB1/pBR322/pUC origin of replication
  12358..12450   +  CDS            lacI (fragment): lac repressor; lacI; The lac repressor binds to the lac operator to inhibit transcription in E. coli. This inhibition can be relieved by adding lactose or isopropyl-β-D-thiogalactopyranoside (IPTG).
  12463..12484   +  protein_bind   CAP binding site: CAP binding activates transcription in the presence of cAMP. E. coli catabolite activator protein
  12499..12529   +  promoter       lac promoter: promoter for the E. coli lac operon
  12533..12555   +  protein_bind   lac operator (fragment): The lac repressor binds to the lac operator to inhibit transcription in E. coli. This inhibition can be relieved by adding lactose or isopropyl-β-D-thiogalactopyranoside (IPTG). lac repressor encoded by lacI
  12598..12616   +  promoter       T3 promoter: promoter for bacteriophage T3 RNA polymerase
