[The description below was written by a language model from this plasmid's Addgene catalogue record and pLannotate feature annotations shown in this document.]
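Description:
pLV-Hygro-EF1a-XRCC1-EGFP-T2A-Myc-POLB(K35A/K68A/K72/PAMmut) is a 12.6 kb third-generation-style, self-inactivating HIV-1 lentiviral expression vector built on a commercial VectorBuilder backbone for stable transgene delivery into mammalian cells. In bacteria it is maintained through a high-copy ColE1/pUC origin with ampicillin resistance, and the backbone also carries an f1 origin and an SV40 origin. The viral genome is transcribed from an RSV promoter fused to a truncated 5' LTR and includes the Ψ packaging signal, RRE for Rev-dependent export, cPPT/CTS, WPRE to boost transcript expression, and a ΔU3 3' LTR followed by an SV40 polyadenylation signal.

The payload is a single human open reading frame driven by the EF1α promoter with its intron, flanked by Gateway attB remnants from vector assembly. XRCC1, the scaffold protein of single-strand break repair, is fused at its C-terminus to EGFP and followed by a T2A peptide, so that ribosomal skipping releases a separate N-terminally Myc-tagged DNA polymerase β. The Myc tag is listed in the catalogue record but not annotated separately in the feature table. POLB carries Lys35Ala, Lys68Ala and Lys72Ala substitutions, plus a mutation in the PAM used by a POLB knockout guide RNA. The PAM change presumably makes the transgene resistant to Cas9 cutting, allowing re-expression in knockout cells. The record does not state the functional consequence of the lysine changes. A downstream mouse PGK promoter drives the hygromycin phosphotransferase gene for selecting transduced cells. The associated work concerns the dynamics of base excision and single-strand break repair complex assembly, consistent with using the fluorescent XRCC1 fusion for live imaging alongside mutant POLB.
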