Addgene plasmid #176140: pLV-Hygro-EF1a-XRCC1-EGFP-T2A-Myc-POLB(K35A/K68A/K72/PAMmut)
Purpose: EGFP fused to the C-terminus of XRCC1, linked by T2A to N-terminus Myc-tagged POLB with the mutations Lys35Ala, Lys68Ala, Lys72Ala, a mutation in the PAM site used by POLBKO gRNA1 & a hygromycin resis
Depositing lab: Robert Sobol. Depositing organization: University of South Alabama, Mitchell Cancer Institute. Publication: Temporal dynamics of base excision/single-strand break repair protein complex assembly/disassembly are modulated by the PARP/NAD(+)/SIRT6 axis. Koczor CA, Saville KM, Andrews JF, Clark J, Fang Q, Li J, Al-Rahahleh RQ, Ibrahim M, McClellan S, Makarov MV, Migaud ME, Sobol RW. Cell Rep. 2021 Nov 2;37(5):109917. doi: 10.1016/j.celrep.2021.109917. PubMed 34731617.
Backbone
  Vector backbone: Lentivirus
  Backbone manufacturer: VectorBuilder
  Total vector size (bp): 12641
  Vector type: Mammalian Expression, Lentiviral
  Selectable markers: Hygromycin
Growth in bacteria
  Bacterial resistance: Ampicillin, 100 μg/mL
  Growth temperature: 37°C
  Growth strain: NEB Stable
  Copy number: High Copy
Gene/Insert
  Gene/Insert name: XRCC1-T2A-PolB
  Species: H. sapiens (human)
  Insert size (bp): 3720
  Mutation: Myc-tagged PolB with mutations Lys35 to Ala, Lys68 to Ala, Lys72 to Ala, and a mutation in the PAM site used by PolBKO gRNA1
  Entrez Gene: XRCC1 (a.k.a. RCC, SCAR26); POLB
  Promoter: EF1A
  Tag / fusion protein: EGFP (C terminal on insert); MYC (N terminal on insert)
  Cloning method: Unknown
  Sequencing primers: 5′ N/A
Resource information
  A portion of this plasmid was derived from a plasmid made by: VectorBuilder
Terms and licenses: Academic/Nonprofit Terms; Industry Terms: Not Available to Industry
How to cite: pLV-Hygro-EF1a-XRCC1-EGFP-T2A-Myc-POLB(K35A/K68A/K72/PAMmut) was a gift from Robert Sobol (Addgene plasmid # 176140 ; http://n2t.net/addgene:176140 ; RRID:Addgene_176140)
